Addgene plasmid #14235: pAG306GAL-ccdB-HA
Purpose: (Empty Backbone)
Depositing lab: Susan Lindquist. Depositing organization: Whitehead Institute for Biomedical Research. Publication: A suite of Gateway cloning vectors for high-throughput genetic analysis in Saccharomyces cerevisiae. Alberti S, Gitler AD, Lindquist S. Yeast. 2007 Oct . 24(10):913-9. 10.1002/yea.1502 PubMed 17583893.
Backbone
  Vector backbone: pRS306
  Vector type: Yeast Expression ; Gateway Destination
  Selectable markers: URA3
Growth in bacteria
  Bacterial resistance: Chloramphenicol and Ampicillin, 25 & 100 μg/mL
  Growth temperature: 37°C
  Growth strain: ccdB Survival
  Growth instructions: DB3.1, ccdB Survival
  Copy number: Unknown
Gene/Insert
  Gene/Insert name: None
  Tag / fusion protein: 3HA (C terminal on backbone)
  Cloning method: Gateway Cloning
  Sequencing primers: 5′ GAL1
Terms and licenses: Academic/Nonprofit Terms; Industry Terms: Not Available to Industry
Depositor comments: Type of plasmid: integrating. This plasmid contains the Gateway technology from Invitrogen; Invitrogen requires purchasing of Gateway Clonase for carrying out the Gateway recombinational cloning reaction http://www.invitrogen.com Please note that this plasmid is missing the Cyc1 terminator. It is unknown how this will affect gene expression. Please note that the full plasmid sequence is provided as a reference only, and may not match the exact sequence of the plasmid.
How to cite: pAG306GAL-ccdB-HA was a gift from Susan Lindquist (Addgene plasmid # 14235 ; http://n2t.net/addgene:14235 ; RRID:Addgene_14235)
