[The description below was written by a language model from this plasmid's Addgene catalogue record and pLannotate feature annotations shown in this document.]
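Description:
pAG306GAL-ccdB-HA is an empty Gateway destination vector for galactose-inducible protein expression in Saccharomyces cerevisiae, built on the pRS306 backbone. It is an integrating plasmid: the feature table shows no yeast replication origin or centromere, so stable maintenance in yeast depends on insertion into the genome, with selection through the URA3 marker, which complements uracil auxotrophy and can be counterselected with 5-FOA. In E. coli it replicates from a high-copy ColE1/pUC-type origin and carries AmpR; an f1 origin and remnants of the pBluescript lacZα/MCS region flanked by T7 and T3 promoters are also present.

The expression unit consists of the GAL1 promoter, regulated by Gal4, followed by a Gateway cassette bounded by attR1 and attR2. The cassette contains a chloramphenicol resistance gene and the ccdB toxin gene, which poisons gyrase in ordinary E. coli strains. The unrecombined vector must therefore be propagated in a ccdB-tolerant strain, and it confers both ampicillin and chloramphenicol resistance. In an LR Clonase reaction, an open reading frame from an entry clone replaces the cassette, and loss of ccdB provides negative selection against unreacted vector. Immediately downstream of attR2 lies a 3xHA epitope, so an inserted ORF lacking a stop codon and in the correct frame is expressed as a C-terminally HA-tagged fusion for detection or immunoprecipitation.

The two parts of the record disagree on one point. The depositor comments state that the plasmid lacks the CYC1 terminator, with unknown consequences for expression, whereas the annotated sequence shows a CYC1 terminator after the tag. That sequence is described as a reference only and may not match the physical plasmid.
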