Features (pLannotate 1.2.2; 28 found; start..end, strand, type, name):
    137..184     +  misc_feature   bom (fragment): basis of mobility region from pBR322
    195..410     +  promoter       URA3 promoter: S. cerevisiae URA3
    411..1214    +  CDS            URA3: orotidine-5'-phosphate decarboxylase, required for uracil biosynthesis; S. cerevisiae URA3; yeast auxotrophic marker, counterselectable with 5-fluoroorotic acid (5-FOA)
   1293..1342    +  misc_feature   bom (fragment): basis of mobility region from pBR322
   1343..1798    -  rep_origin     f1 ori (sequence partly withheld): f1 bacteriophage origin of replication; arrow indicates direction of (+) strand synthesis
   1806..1963    -  CDS            lacZα (fragment): LacZα fragment of β-galactosidase; lacZ fragment
   1966..1984    +  promoter       T7 promoter: promoter for bacteriophage T7 RNA polymerase
   2004..2445    +  promoter       GAL1 promoter: S. cerevisiae GAL1; inducible promoter, regulated by Gal4
   2460..2480    +  misc_feature   MCS (fragment): pBluescript multiple cloning site
   2484..2608    +  protein_bind   attR1: mutant version of attR; recombination site for the Gateway® LR reaction LR Clonase™
   2633..2663    +  promoter       lac UV5 promoter: E. coli lac promoter with an "up" mutation
   2687..2716    +  promoter       cat promoter (fragment): promoter of the E. coli cat gene encoding chloramphenicol acetyltransferase
   2717..3376    +  CDS            CmR: chloramphenicol acetyltransferase; cat; confers resistance to chloramphenicol
   3558..3716    +  CDS            ccdA (fragment): CCDA_ECO57 - Also known as H, letA. Experimental evidence at protein level: Swiss-Prot protein existence level 1. Antitoxin component of a type II toxin-antitoxin (TA) system which inhibits the post-segregational killing (PSK) of plasmid-free cells, also referred to as a plasmid addiction system. Binds to and blocks the activity of CcdB; will also remove bound CcdB protein from the CcdB-GyrA complex by forming a CcdA-CcdB complex, a process termed rejuvenation. Functions as a transcriptional corepressor for the ccdAB operon, repression also requires CcdB (By similarity). From Escherichia coli
   3721..4023    +  CDS            ccdB: CCDB_ECOLI - Also known as G, letB, letD. Experimental evidence at protein level: Swiss-Prot protein existence level 1. Toxic component of a type II toxin-antitoxin (TA) system, functioning in plasmid maintainence. Responsible for the post- segregational killing (PSK) of plasmid-free cells, also referred to as a plasmid addiction system. Half-life of over 2 hours. Cell killing by CcdB is accompanied by filamentation, defects in chromosome and plasmid segregation, defects in cell division, formation of anucleate cells, decreased DNA synthesis and plasmid loss. Interferes with the activity of DN
   4067..4191    -  protein_bind   attR2: mutant version of attR; recombination site for the Gateway® LR reaction LR Clonase™
   4195..4222    +  misc_feature   MCS (fragment): pBluescript multiple cloning site
   4232..4321    +  CDS            3xHA: three tandem HA epitope tags
   4340..4587    +  terminator     CYC1 terminator: S. cerevisiae CYC1; transcription terminator for CYC1
   4610..4628    -  promoter       T3 promoter: promoter for bacteriophage T3 RNA polymerase
   4673..4689    -  protein_bind   lac operator: The lac repressor binds to the lac operator to inhibit transcription in E. coli. This inhibition can be relieved by adding lactose or isopropyl-β-D-thiogalactopyranoside (IPTG). lac repressor encoded by lacI
   4697..4727    -  promoter       lac promoter: promoter for the E. coli lac operon
   4742..4763    -  protein_bind   CAP binding site: CAP binding activates transcription in the presence of cAMP. E. coli catabolite activator protein
   4776..4868    -  CDS            lacI (fragment): lac repressor; lacI; The lac repressor binds to the lac operator to inhibit transcription in E. coli. This inhibition can be relieved by adding lactose or isopropyl-β-D-thiogalactopyranoside (IPTG).
   5051..5639    -  rep_origin     ori: high-copy-number ColE1/pMB1/pBR322/pUC origin of replication
   5810..6670    -  CDS            AmpR: β-lactamase; bla; confers resistance to ampicillin, carbenicillin, and related antibiotics
   6671..6775    -  promoter       AmpR promoter: bla
   6870..35      +  CDS            rop (fragment) (across the origin): Rop protein, which maintains plasmids at low copy number; rop
>Addgene plasmid #14235 | pAG306GAL-ccdB-HA | depositor full sequence | sequence record 7898 | Author sequence
TCGCGCGTTTCGGTGATGACGGTGAAAACCTCTGACACATGCAGCTCCCGGAGACGGTCACAGCTTGTCT
GTAAGCGGATGCCGGGAGCAGACAAGCCCGTCAGGGCGCGTCAGCGGGTGTTGGCGGGTGTCGGGGCTGG
CTTAACTATGCGGCATCAGAGCAGATTGTACTGAGAGTGCACCACGCTTTTCAATTCAATTCATCATTTT
TTTTTTATTCTTTTTTTTGATTTCGGTTTCTTTGAAATTTTTTTGATTCGGTAATCTCCGAACAGAAGGA
AGAACGAAGGAAGGAGCACAGACTTAGATTGGTATATATACGCATATGTAGTGTTGAAGAAACATGAAAT
TGCCCAGTATTCTTAACCCAACTGCACAGAACAAAAACCTGCAGGAAACGAAGATAAATCATGTCGAAAG
CTACATATAAGGAACGTGCTGCTACTCATCCTAGTCCTGTTGCTGCCAAGCTATTTAATATCATGCACGA
AAAGCAAACAAACTTGTGTGCTTCATTGGATGTTCGTACCACCAAGGAATTACTGGAGTTAGTTGAAGCA
TTAGGTCCCAAAATTTGTTTACTAAAAACACATGTGGATATCTTGACTGATTTTTCCATGGAGGGCACAG
TTAAGCCGCTAAAGGCATTATCCGCCAAGTACAATTTTTTACTCTTCGAAGACAGAAAATTTGCTGACAT
TGGTAATACAGTCAAATTGCAGTACTCTGCGGGTGTATACAGAATAGCAGAATGGGCAGACATTACGAAT
GCACACGGTGTGGTGGGCCCAGGTATTGTTAGCGGTTTGAAGCAGGCGGCAGAAGAAGTAACAAAGGAAC
CTAGAGGCCTTTTGATGTTAGCAGAATTGTCATGCAAGGGCTCCCTATCTACTGGAGAATATACTAAGGG
TACTGTTGACATTGCGAAGAGCGACAAAGATTTTGTTATCGGCTTTATTGCTCAAAGAGACATGGGTGGA
AGAGATGAAGGTTACGATTGGTTGATTATGACACCCGGTGTGGGTTTAGATGACAAGGGAGACGCATTGG
GTCAACAGTATAGAACCGTGGATGATGTGGTCTCTACAGGATCTGACATTATTATTGTTGGAAGAGGACT
ATTTGCAAAGGGAAGGGATGCTAAGGTAGAGGGTGAACGTTACAGAAAAGCAGGCTGGGAAGCATATTTG
AGAAGATGCGGCCAGCAAAACTAAAAAACTGTATTATAAGTAAATGCATGTATACTAAACTCACAAATTA
GAGCTTCAATTTAATTATATCAGTTATTACCCTGCGGTGTGAAATACCGCACAGATGCGTAAGGAGAAAA
TACCGCATCAGGAAATTGTAAACGTTAATATTTTGTTAAAATTCGCGTTAAATTTTTGTTAAATCAGCTC
ATTTTTTAACCAATAGGCCGAAATCGGCAAAATCCCTTATAAATCAAAAGAATAGACCGAGATAGGGT
[37 nt withheld, positions 1469-1505]
AAAGAACGTGGACTCCAACGTCAAAGG
[49 nt withheld, positions 1533-1581]
T
[91 nt withheld, positions 1583-1673]
G
[124 nt withheld, positions 1675-1798]
CGCGCCATTCGCCATTCAGGCTGCGCAACTGTTGGGAAGGGCGATCGGTGCGGGCCTCTTCGCTATTACG
CCAGCTGGCGAAGGGGGGATGTGCTGCAAGGCGATTAAGTTGGGTAACGCCAGGGTTTTCCCAGTCACGA
CGTTGTAAAACGACGGCCAGTGAATTGTAATACGACTCACTATAGGGCGAATTGGAGCTCTAGTACGGAT
TAGAAGCCGCCGAGCGGGCGACAGCCCTCCGACGGAAGACTCTCCTCCGTGCGTCCTCGTCTTCACCGGT
CGCGTTCCTGAAACGCAGATGTGCCTCGCGCCGCACTGCTCCGAACAATAAAGATTCTACAATACTAGCT
TTTATGGTTATGAAGAGGAAAAATTGGCAGTAACCTGGCCCCACAAACCTTCAAATTAACGAATCAAATT
AACAACCATAGGATGATAATGCGATTAGTTTTTTAGCCTTATTTCTGGGGTAATTAATCAGCGAAGCGAT
GATTTTTGATCTATTAACAGATATATAAATGGAAAAGCTGCATAACCACTTTAACTAATACTTTCAACAT
TTTCAGTTTGTATTACTTCTTATTCAAATGTCATAAAAGTATCAACAAAAAATTGTTAATATACCTCTAT
ACTTTAACGTCAAGGAGAAAAAACCCCGGATTCTAGAACTAGTGGATCCCCCATCACAAGTTTGTACAAA
AAAGCTGAACGAGAAACGTAAAATGATATAAATATCAATATATTAAATTAGATTTTGCATAAAAAACAGA
CTACATAATACTGTAAAACACAACATATCCAGTCACTATGGCGGCCGCATTAGGCACCCCAGGCTTTACA
CTTTATGCTTCCGGCTCGTATAATGTGTGGATTTTGAGTTAGGATCCGTCGAGATTTTCAGGAGCTAAGG
AAGCTAAAATGGAGAAAAAAATCACTGGATATACCACCGTTGATATATCCCAATGGCATCGTAAAGAACA
TTTTGAGGCATTTCAGTCAGTTGCTCAATGTACCTATAACCAGACCGTTCAGCTGGATATTACGGCCTTT
TTAAAGACCGTAAAGAAAAATAAGCACAAGTTTTATCCGGCCTTTATTCACATTCTTGCCCGCCTGATGA
ATGCTCATCCGGAATTCCGTATGGCAATGAAAGACGGTGAGCTGGTGATATGGGATAGTGTTCACCCTTG
TTACACCGTTTTCCATGAGCAAACTGAAACGTTTTCATCGCTCTGGAGTGAATACCACGACGATTTCCGG
CAGTTTCTACACATATATTCGCAAGATGTGGCGTGTTACGGTGAAAACCTGGCCTATTTCCCTAAAGGGT
TTATTGAGAATATGTTTTTCGTCTCAGCCAATCCCTGGGTGAGTTTCACCAGTTTTGATTTAAACGTGGC
CAATATGGACAACTTCTTCGCCCCCGTTTTCACCATGGGCAAATATTATACGCAAGGCGACAAGGTGCTG
ATGCCGCTGGCGATTCAGGTTCATCATGCCGTCTGTGATGGCTTCCATGTCGGCAGAATGCTTAATGAAT
TACAACAGTACTGCGATGAGTGGCAGGGCGGGGCGTAAACGCCGCGTGGATCCGGCTTACTAAAAGCCAG
ATAACAGTATGCGTATTTGCGCGCTGATTTTTGCGGTATAAGAATATATACTGATATGTATACCCGAAGT
ATGTCAAAAAGAGGTATGCTATGAAGCAGCGTATTACAGTGACAGTTGACAGCGACAGCTATCAGTTGCT
CAAGGCATATATGATGTCAATATCTCCGGTCTGGTAAGCACAACCATGCAGAATGAAGCCCGTCGTCTGC
GTGCCGAACGCTGGAAAGCGGAAAATCAGGAAGGGATGGCTGAGGTCGCCCGGTTTATTGAAATGAACGG
CTCTTTTGCTGACGAGAACAGGGGCTGGTGAAATGCAGTTTAAGGTTTACACCTATAAAAGAGAGAGCCG
TTATCGTCTGTTTGTGGATGTACAGAGTGATATTATTGACACGCCCGGGCGACGGATGGTGATCCCCCTG
GCCAGTGCACGTCTGCTGTCAGATAAAGTCTCCCGTGAACTTTACCCGGTGGTGCATATCGGGGATGAAA
GCTGGCGCATGATGACCACCGATATGGCCAGTGTGCCGGTCTCCGTTATCGGGGAAGAAGTGGCTGATCT
CAGCCACCGCGAAAATGACATCAAAAACGCCATTAACCTGATGTTCTGGGGAATATAAATGTCAGGCTCC
CTTATACACAGCCAGTCTGCAGGTCGACCATAGTGACTGGATATGTTGTGTTTTACAGTATTATGTAGTC
TGTTTTTTATGCAAAATCTAATTTAATATATTGATATTTATATCATTTTACGTTTCTCGTTCAGCTTTCT
TGTACAAAGTGGTGATGGGCTGCAGGAATTCGATATCAAGCTTAGGTGGAATGTACCCATACGATGTTCC
TGACTATGCGGGCTATCCCTATGACGTCCCGGACTATGCAGGATCCTATCCATATGACGTTCCAGATTAC
GCTGCTCAGTGCTAACTCGAGTCATGTAATTAGTTATGTCACGCTTACATTCACGCCCTCCCCCCACATC
CGCTCTAACCGAAAAGGAAGGAGTTAGACAACCTGAAGTCTAGGTCCCTATTTATTTTTTTATAGTTATG
TTAGTATTAAGAACGTTATTTATATTTCAAATTTTTCTTTTTTTTCTGTACAGACGCGTGTACGCATGTA
ACATTATACTGAAAACCTTGCTTGAGAAGGTTTTGGGACGCTCGAAGGCTTTAATTTGCGGCCGGTACCC
AGCTTTTGTTCCCTTTAGTGAGGGTTAATTCCGAGCTTGGCGTAATCATGGTCATAGCTGTTTCCTGTGT
GAAATTGTTATCCGCTCACAATTCCACACAACATAGGAGCCGGAAGCATAAAGTGTAAAGCCTGGGGTGC
CTAATGAGTGAGGTAACTCACATTAATTGCGTTGCGCTCACTGCCCGCTTTCCAGTCGGGAAACCTGTCG
TGCCAGCTGCATTAATGAATCGGCCAACGCGCGGGGAGAGGCGGTTTGCGTATTGGGCGCTCTTCCGCTT
CCTCGCTCACTGACTCGCTGCGCTCGGTCGTTCGGCTGCGGCGAGCGGTATCAGCTCACTCAAAGGCGGT
AATACGGTTATCCACAGAATCAGGGGATAACGCAGGAAAGAACATGTGAGCAAAAGGCCAGCAAAAGGCC
AGGAACCGTAAAAAGGCCGCGTTGCTGGCGTTTTTCCATAGGCTCGGCCCCCCTGACGAGCATCACAAAA
ATCGACGCTCAAGTCAGAGGTGGCGAAACCCGACAGGACTATAAAGATACCAGGCGTTCCCCCCTGGAAG
CTCCCTCGTGCGCTCTCCTGTTCCGACCCTGCCGCTTACCGGATACCTGTCCGCCTTTCTCCCTTCGGGA
AGCGTGGCGCTTTCTCAATGCTCACGCTGTAGGTATCTCAGTTCGGTGTAGGTCGTTCGCTCCAAGCTGG
GCTGTGTGCACGAACCCCCCGTTCAGCCCGACCGCTGCGCCTTATCCGGTAACTATCGTCTTGAGTCCAA
CCCGGTAAGACACGACTTATCGCCACTGGCAGCAGCCACTGGTAACAGGATTAGCAGAGCGAGGTATGTA
GGCGGTGCTACAGAGTTCTTGAAGTGGTGGCCTAACTACGGCTACACTAGAAGGACAGTATTTGGTATCT
GCGCTCTGCTGAAGCCAGTTACCTTCGGAAAAAGAGTTGGTAGCTCTTGATCCGGCAAACAAACCACCGC
TGGTAGCGGTGGTTTTTTTGTTTGCAAGCAGCAGATTACGCGCAGAAAAAAAGGATCTCAAGAAGATCCT
TTGATCTTTTCTACGGGGTCTGACGCTCAGTGGAACGAAAACTCACGTTAAGGGATTTTGGTCATGAGAT
TATCAAAAAGGATCTTCACCTAGATCCTTTTAAATTAAAAATGAAGTTTTAAATCAATCTAAAGTATATA
TGAGTAAACTTGGTCTGACAGTTACCAATGCTTAATCAGTGAGGCACCTATCTCAGCGATCTGTCTATTT
CGTTCATCCATAGTTGCCTGACTGCCCGTCGTGTAGATAACTACGATACGGGAGGGCTTACCATCTGGCC
CCAGTGCTGCAATGATACCGCGAGACCCACGCTCACCGGCTCCAGATTTATCAGCAATAAACCAGCCAGC
CGGAAGGGCCGAGCGCAGAAGTGGTCCTGCAACTTTATCCGCCTCCATCCAGTCTATTAATTGTTGCCGG
GAAGCTAGAGTAAGTAGTTCGCCAGTTAATAGTTTGCGCAACGTTGTTGCCATTGCTACAGGCATCGTGG
TGTCACGCTCGTCGTTTGGTATGGCTTCATTCAGCTCCGGTTCCCAACGATCAAGGCGAGTTACATGATC
CCCCATGTTGTGAAAAAAAGCGGTTAGCTCCTTCGGTCCTCCGATCGTTGTCAGAAGTAAGTTGGCCGCA
GTGTTATCACTCATGGTTATGGCAGCACTGCATAATTCTCTTACTGTCATGCCATCCGTAAGATGCTTTT
CTGTGACTGGTGAGTACTCAACCAAGTCATTCTGAGAATAGTGTATGCGGCGACCGAGTTGCTCTTGCCC
GGCGTCAATACGGGATAATACCGCGCCACATAGCAGAACTTTAAAAGTGCTCATCATTGGAAAACGTTCT
TCGGGGCGAAAACTCTCAAGGATCTTACCGCTGTTGAGATCCAGTTCGATGTAACCCACTCGTGCACCCA
ACTGATCTTCAGCATCTTTTACTTTCACCAGCGTTTCTGGGTGAGCAAAAACAGGAAGGCAAAATGCCGC
AAAAAAGGGAATAAGGGCGACACGGAAATGTTGAATACTCATACTCTTCCTTTTTCAATATTATTGAAGC
ATTTATCAGGGTTATTGTCTCATGAGCGGATACATATTTGAATGTATTTAGAAAAATAAACAAATAGGGG
TTCCGCGCACATTTCCCCGAAAAGTGCCACCTGACGTCTAAGAAACCATTATTATCATGACATTAACCTA
TAAAAATAGGCGTATCACGAGGCCCTTTCGTC
