>Addgene plasmid #14235 | pAG306GAL-ccdB-HA | addgene partial sequence | sequence record 20666 | 14235 with pRS_marker
ATTTTTTTTTTATTCTTTTTTTTGATTTCGGTTTCCTTGAAATTTTTTTGATTCGGTAATCTCCGAACAG
AAGGAAGAACGAAGGAAGGAGCACAGACTTAGATTGGTATATATACGCATATGTAGTGTTGAAGAAACAT
GAAATTGCCCAGTATTCTTAACCCAACTGCACAGAACAAAAACCTGCAGGAAACGAAGATAAATCATGTC
GAAAGCTACATATAAGGAACGTGCTGCTACTCATCCTAGTCCTGTTGCTGCCAAGCTATTTAATATCATG
CACGAAAAGCAAACAAACTTGTGTGCTTCATTGGATGTTCGTACCACCAAGGAATTACTGGAGTTAGTTG
AAGCATTAGGTCCCAAAATTTGTTTACTAAAAACACATGTGGATATCTTGACTGATTTTTCCATGGAGGG
CACAGTTAAGCCGCTAAAGGCATTATCCGCCAAGTACAATTTTTTACTCTTCGAAGACAGAAAATTTGCT
GACATTGGTAATACAGTCAAATTGCAGTACTCTGCGGGTGTATACAGAATAGCAGAATGGGCAGACATTA
CGAATGCACACGGTGTGGTGGGCCCAGGTATTGTTAGCGGTTTGAAGCAGGCGGCAGAAGAAGTAACAAA
GGAACCTAGAGGCCTTTTGATG
