>Addgene plasmid #14235 | pAG306GAL-ccdB-HA | addgene partial sequence | sequence record 20667 | 14235 with GW5
TAAAGTGGTAAAGCCTGGGGGTGCCTAATGCGGCCGCCATAGTGACTGGATATGTTGTGTTTTACAGTAT
TATGTAGTCTGTTTTTTATGCAAAATCTAATTTAATATATTGATATTTATATCATTTTACGTTTCTCGTT
CAGCTTTTTTGTACAAACTTGTGATGGGGGATCCACTAGTTCTAGAATCCGGGGTTTTTTCTCCTTGACG
TTAAAGTATAGAGGTATATTAACAATTTTTTGTTGATACTTTTATTACATTTGAATAAGAAGTAATACAA
ACCGAAAATGTTGAAAGTATTAGTTAAAGTGGTTATGCAGTTTTTGCATTTATATATCTGTTAATAGATC
AAAAATCATCGCTTCGCTGATTAATTACCCCAGAAATAAGGCTAAAAAACTAATCGCATTATCATCCTAT
GGTTGTTAATTTGATTCGTTCATTTGAAGGTTTGTGGGGCCAGGTTACTGCCAATTTTTCCTCTTCATAA
CCATAAAAGCTAGTATTGTAGAATCTTTATTGTTCGGAGCAGTGCGGCGCGAGGCACATCTGCGTTTCAG
GAACGCGACCGGTGAAGACGAGGACGCACGGAGGAGAGTCTTCCTTCGGAGGGCTGTCACCCGCTCGGCG
GCTTCTAATCCGT
