>Addgene plasmid #14235 | pAG306GAL-ccdB-HA | addgene partial sequence | sequence record 20668 | 14235 with GW3
CGGGGAGAAGTGGCTGATCTCAGCCACCGCGAAAATGACATCAAAAACGCCATTAACCTGATGTTCTGGG
GAATATAAATGTCAGGCTCCCTTATACACAGCCAGTCTGCAGGTCGACCATAGTGACTGGATATGTTGTG
TTTTACAGTATTATGTAGTCTGTTTTTTATGCAAAATCTAATTTAATATATTGATATTTATATCATTTTA
CGTTTCTCGTTCAGCTTTCTTGTACAAAGTGGTGATGGGCTGCAGGAATTCGATATCAAGCTTAGGTGGA
ATGTACCCATACGATGTTCCTGACTATGCGGGCTATCCCTATGACGTCCCGGACTATGCAGGATCCTATC
CATATGACGTTCCAGATTACGCTGCTCAGTGCTAACTCGAGGGGGGGCCCGGTACCAGCTTTTGTTCCCT
TTAGTGAGGGTTAATTTCGAGCTTGGCGTAATCATGGTCATAGCTGTTTCCTGTGTGAAATTGTTATCCG
CTCACAATTCCACACAACATACGAGCCGGAAGCATAAAGTGTAAAGCCTGGGGTGCCTAATGAGTGAGCT
AACTCACATTAATTGCGTTGCGCTCACTG
